>Addgene plasmid #192166 | Lenti-sgKmt2d-sg1 | addgene full sequence | sequence record 375230 | Addgene NGS Result
CCCGGGGAATTCGCTAGCTAGGTCTTGAAAGGAGTGGGAATTGGCTCCGGTGCCCGTCAGTGGGCAGAGC
GCACATCGCCCACAGTCCCCGAGAAGTTGGGGGGAGGGGTCGGCAATTGATCCGGTGCCTAGAGAAGGTG
GCGCGGGGTAAACTGGGAAAGTGATGTCGTGTACTGGCTCCGCCTTTTTCCCGAGGGTGGGGGAGAACCG
TATATAAGTGCAGTAGTCGCCGTGAACGTTCTTTTTCGCAACGGGTTTGCCGCCAGAACACAGGACCGGT
TCTAGACGTACGGCCACCATGACCGAGTACAAGCCCACGGTGCGCCTCGCCACCCGCGACGACGTCCCCA
GGGCCGTACGCACCCTCGCCGCCGCGTTCGCCGACTACCCCGCCACGCGCCACACCGTCGATCCGGACCG
CCACATCGAGCGGGTCACCGAGCTGCAAGAACTCTTCCTCACGCGCGTCGGGCTCGACATCGGCAAGGTG
TGGGTCGCGGACGACGGCGCCGCCGTGGCGGTCTGGACCACGCCGGAGAGCGTCGAAGCGGGGGCGGTGT
TCGCCGAGATCGGCCCGCGCATGGCCGAGTTGAGCGGTTCCCGGCTGGCCGCGCAGCAACAGATGGAAGG
CCTCCTGGCGCCGCACCGGCCCAAGGAGCCCGCGTGGTTCCTGGCCACCGTCGGAGTCTCGCCCGACCAC
CAGGGCAAGGGTCTGGGCAGCGCCGTCGTGCTCCCCGGAGTGGAGGCGGCCGAGCGCGCCGGGGTGCCCG
CCTTCCTGGAGACCTCCGCGCCCCGCAACCTCCCCTTCTACGAGCGGCTCGGCTTCACCGTCACCGCCGA
CGTCGAGGTGCCCGAAGGACCGCGCACCTGGTGCATGACCCGCAAGCCCGGTGCCTGAACGCGTTAAGTC
GACAATCAACCTCTGGATTACAAAATTTGTGAAAGATTGACTGGTATTCTTAACTATGTTGCTCCTTTTA
CGCTATGTGGATACGCTGCTTTAATGCCTTTGTATCATGCTATTGCTTCCCGTATGGCTTTCATTTTCTC
CTCCTTGTATAAATCCTGGTTGCTGTCTCTTTATGAGGAGTTGTGGCCCGTTGTCAGGCAACGTGGCGTG
GTGTGCACTGTGTTTGCTGACGCAACCCCCACTGGTTGGGGCATTGCCACCACCTGTCAGCTCCTTTCCG
GGACTTTCGCTTTCCCCCTCCCTATTGCCACGGCGGAACTCATCGCCGCCTGCCTTGCCCGCTGCTGGAC
AGGGGCTCGGCTGTTGGGCACTGACAATTCCGTGGTGTTGTCGGGGAAATCATCGTCCTTTCCTTGGCTG
CTCGCCTGTGTTGCCACCTGGATTCTGCGCGGGACGTCCTTCTGCTACGTCCCTTCGGCCCTCAATCCAG
CGGACCTTCCTTCCCGCGGCCTGCTGCCGGCTCTGCGGCCTCTTCCGCGTCTTCGCCTTCGCCCTCAGAC
GAGTCGGATCTCCCTTTGGGCCGCCTCCCCGCGTCGACTTTAAGACCAATGACTTACAAGGCAGCTGTAG
ATCTTAGCCACTTTTTAAAAGAAAAGGGGGGACTGGAAGGGCTAATTCACTCCCAACGAAGACAAGATCT
GCTTTTTGCTTGTACTGGGTCTCTCTGGTTAGACCAGATCTGAGCCTGGGAGCTCTCTGGCTAACTAGGG
AACCCACTGCTTAAGCCTCAATAAAGCTTGCCTTGAGTGCTTCAAGTAGTGTGTGCCCGTCTGTTGTGTG
ACTCTGGTAACTAGAGATCCCTCAGACCCTTTTAGTCAGTGTGGAAAATCTCTAGCAGTACGTATAGTAG
TTCATGTCATCTTATTATTCAGTATTTATAACTTGCAAAGAAATGAATATCAGAGAGTGAGAGGAACTTG
TTTATTGCAGCTTATAATGGTTACAAATAAAGCAATAGCATCACAAATTTCACAAATAAAGCATTTTTTT
CACTGCATTCTAGTTGTGGTTTGTCCAAACTCATCAATGTATCTTATCATGTCTGGCTCTAGCTATCCCG
CCCCTAACTCCGCCCATCCCGCCCCTAACTCCGCCCAGTTCCGCCCATTCTCCGCCCCATGGCTGACTAA
TTTTTTTTATTTATGCAGAGGCCGAGGCCGCCTCGGCCTCTGAGCTATTCCAGAAGTAGTGAGGAGGCTT
TTTTGGAGGCCTAGGGACGTACCCAATTCGCCCTATAGTGAGTCGTATTACGCGCGCTCACTGGCCGTCG
TTTTACAACGTCGTGACTGGGAAAACCCTGGCGTTACCCAACTTAATCGCCTTGCAGCACATCCCCCTTT
CGCCAGCTGGCGTAATAGCGAAGAGGCCCGCACCGATCGCCCTTCCCAACAGTTGCGCAGCCTGAATGGC
GAATGGG
[124 nt withheld, positions 2388-2511]
C
[91 nt withheld, positions 2513-2603]
A
[49 nt withheld, positions 2605-2653]
CCTTTGACGTTGGAGTCCACGTTCTTT
[37 nt withheld, positions 2681-2717]
ACCCTATCTCGGTCTATTCTTTTGATTTATAAGGGATTTTGCCGATTTCGGCCTATTGGTTAAAAAATGA
GCTGATTTAACAAAAATTTAACGCGAATTTTAACAAAATATTAACGCTTACAATTTAGGTGGCACTTTTC
GGGGAAATGTGCGCGGAACCCCTATTTGTTTATTTTTCTAAATACATTCAAATATGTATCCGCTCATGAG
ACAATAACCCTGATAAATGCTTCAATAATATTGAAAAAGGAAGAGTATGAGTATTCAACATTTCCGTGTC
GCCCTTATTCCCTTTTTTGCGGCATTTTGCCTTCCTGTTTTTGCTCACCCAGAAACGCTGGTGAAAGTAA
AAGATGCTGAAGATCAGTTGGGTGCACGAGTGGGTTACATCGAACTGGATCTCAACAGCGGTAAGATCCT
TGAGAGTTTTCGCCCCGAAGAACGTTTTCCAATGATGAGCACTTTTAAAGTTCTGCTATGTGGCGCGGTA
TTATCCCGTATTGACGCCGGGCAAGAGCAACTCGGTCGCCGCATACACTATTCTCAGAATGACTTGGTTG
AGTACTCACCAGTCACAGAAAAGCATCTTACGGATGGCATGACAGTAAGAGAATTATGCAGTGCTGCCAT
AACCATGAGTGATAACACTGCGGCCAACTTACTTCTGACAACGATCGGAGGACCGAAGGAGCTAACCGCT
TTTTTGCACAACATGGGGGATCATGTAACTCGCCTTGATCGTTGGGAACCGGAGCTGAATGAAGCCATAC
CAAACGACGAGCGTGACACCACGATGCCTGTAGCAATGGCAACAACGTTGCGCAAACTATTAACTGGCGA
ACTACTTACTCTAGCTTCCCGGCAACAATTAATAGACTGGATGGAGGCGGATAAAGTTGCAGGACCACTT
CTGCGCTCGGCCCTTCCGGCTGGCTGGTTTATTGCTGATAAATCTGGAGCCGGTGAGCGTGGGTCTCGCG
GTATCATTGCAGCACTGGGGCCAGATGGTAAGCCCTCCCGTATCGTAGTTATCTACACGACGGGGAGTCA
GGCAACTATGGATGAACGAAATAGACAGATCGCTGAGATAGGTGCCTCACTGATTAAGCATTGGTAACTG
TCAGACCAAGTTTACTCATATATACTTTAGATTGATTTAAAACTTCATTTTTAATTTAAAAGGATCTAGG
TGAAGATCCTTTTTGATAATCTCATGACCAAAATCCCTTAACGTGAGTTTTCGTTCCACTGAGCGTCAGA
CCCCGTAGAAAAGATCAAAGGATCTTCTTGAGATCCTTTTTTTCTGCGCGTAATCTGCTGCTTGCAAACA
AAAAAACCACCGCTACCAGCGGTGGTTTGTTTGCCGGATCAAGAGCTACCAACTCTTTTTCCGAAGGTAA
CTGGCTTCAGCAGAGCGCAGATACCAAATACTGTTCTTCTAGTGTAGCCGTAGTTAGGCCACCACTTCAA
GAACTCTGTAGCACCGCCTACATACCTCGCTCTGCTAATCCTGTTACCAGTGGCTGCTGCCAGTGGCGAT
AAGTCGTGTCTTACCGGGTTGGACTCAAGACGATAGTTACCGGATAAGGCGCAGCGGTCGGGCTGAACGG
GGGGTTCGTGCACACAGCCCAGCTTGGAGCGAACGACCTACACCGAACTGAGATACCTACAGCGTGAGCT
ATGAGAAAGCGCCACGCTTCCCGAAGGGAGAAAGGCGGACAGGTATCCGGTAAGCGGCAGGGTCGGAACA
GGAGAGCGCACGAGGGAGCTTCCAGGGGGAAACGCCTGGTATCTTTATAGTCCTGTCGGGTTTCGCCACC
TCTGACTTGAGCGTCGATTTTTGTGATGCTCGTCAGGGGGGCGGAGCCTATGGAAAAACGCCAGCAACGC
GGCCTTTTTACGGTTCCTGGCCTTTTGCTGGCCTTTTGCTCACATGTTCTTTCCTGCGTTATCCCCTGAT
TCTGTGGATAACCGTATTACCGCCTTTGAGTGAGCTGATACCGCTCGCCGCAGCCGAACGACCGAGCGCA
GCGAGTCAGTGAGCGAGGAAGCGGAAGAGCGCCCAATACGCAAACCGCCTCTCCCCGCGCGTTGGCCGAT
TCATTAATGCAGCTGGCACGACAGGTTTCCCGACTGGAAAGCGGGCAGTGAGCGCAACGCAATTAATGTG
AGTTAGCTCACTCATTAGGCACCCCAGGCTTTACACTTTATGCTTCCGGCTCGTATGTTGTGTGGAATTG
TGAGCGGATAACAATTTCACACAGGAAACAGCTATGACCATGATTACGCCAAGCGCGCAATTAACCCTCA
CTAAAGGGAACAAAAGCTGGAGCTGCAAGCTTAATGTAGTCTTATGCAATACTCTTGTAGTCTTGCAACA
TGGTAACGATGAGTTAGCAACATGCCTTACAAGGAGAGAAAAAGCACCGTGCATGCCGATTGGTGGAAGT
AAGGTGGTACGATCGTGCCTTATTAGGAAGGCAACAGACGGGTCTGACATGGATTGGACGAACCACTGAA
TTGCCGCATTGCAGAGATATTGTATTTAAGTGCCTAGCTCGATACATAAACGGGTCTCTCTGGTTAGACC
AGATCTGAGCCTGGGAGCTCTCTGGCTAACTAGGGAACCCACTGCTTAAGCCTCAATAAAGCTTGCCTTG
AGTGCTTCAAGTAGTGTGTGCCCGTCTGTTGTGTGACTCTGGTAACTAGAGATCCCTCAGACCCTTTTAG
TCAGTGTGGAAAATCTCTAGCAGTGGCGCCCGAACAGGGACTTGAAAGCGAAAGGGAAACCAGAGGAGCT
CTCTCGACGCAGGACTCGGCTTGCTGAAGCGCGCACGGCAAGAGGCGAGGGGCGGCGACTGGTGAGTACG
CCAAAAATTTTGACTAGCGGAGGCTAGAAGGAGAGAGATGGGTGCGAGAGCGTCAGTATTAAGCGGGGGA
GAATTAGATCGCGATGGGAAAAAATTCGGTTAAGGCCAGGGGGAAAGAAAAAATATAAATTAAAACATAT
AGTATGGGCAAGCAGGGAGCTAGAACGATTCGCAGTTAATCCTGGCCTGTTAGAAACATCAGAAGGCTGT
AGACAAATACTGGGACAGCTACAACCATCCCTTCAGACAGGATCAGAAGAACTTAGATCATTATATAATA
CAGTAGCAACCCTCTATTGTGTGCATCAAAGGATAGAGATAAAAGACACCAAGGAAGCTTTAGACAAGAT
AGAGGAAGAGCAAAACAAAAGTAAGACCACCGCACAGCAAGCGGCCGCTGATCTTCAGACCTGGAGGAGG
AGATATGAGGGACAATTGGAGAAGTGAATTATATAAATATAAAGTAGTAAAAATTGAACCATTAGGAGTA
GCACCCACCAAGGCAAAGAGAAGAGTGGTGCAGAGAGAAAAAAGAGCAGTGGGAATAGGAGCTTTGTTCC
TTGGGTTCTTGGGAGCAGCAGGAAGCACTATGGGCGCAGCGTCAATGACGCTGACGGTACAGGCCAGACA
ATTATTGTCTGGTATAGTGCAGCAGCAGAACAATTTGCTGAGGGCTATTGAGGCGCAACAGCATCTGTTG
CAACTCACAGTCTGGGGCATCAAGCAGCTCCAGGCAAGAATCCTGGCTGTGGAAAGATACCTAAAGGATC
AACAGCTCCTGGGGATTTGGGGTTGCTCTGGAAAACTCATTTGCACCACTGCTGTGCCTTGGAATGCTAG
TTGGAGTAATAAATCTCTGGAACAGATTTGGAATCACACGACCTGGATGGAGTGGGACAGAGAAATTAAC
AATTACACAAGCTTAATACACTCCTTAATTGAAGAATCGCAAAACCAGCAAGAAAAGAATGAACAAGAAT
TATTGGAATTAGATAAATGGGCAAGTTTGTGGAATTGGTTTAACATAACAAATTGGCTGTGGTATATAAA
ATTATTCATAATGATAGTAGGAGGCTTGGTAGGTTTAAGAATAGTTTTTGCTGTACTTTCTATAGTGAAT
AGAGTTAGGCAGGGATATTCACCATTATCGTTTCAGACCCACCTCCCAACCCCGAGGGGACCCAGAGAGG
GCCTATTTCCCATGATTCCTTCATATTTGCATATACGATACAAGGCTGTTAGAGAGATAATTAGAATTAA
TTTGACTGTAAACACAAAGATATTAGTACAAAATACGTGACGTAGAAAGTAATAATTTCTTGGGTAGTTT
GCAGTTTTAAAATTATGTTTTAAAATGGACTATCATATGCTTACCGTAACTTGAAAGTATTTCGATTTCT
TGGCTTTATATATCTTGTGGAAAGGACGAAACACCGGCCGGCTATGTCGGGCCTGTGTTTTAGAGCTAGA
AATAGCAAGTTAAAATAAGGCTAGTCCGTTATCAACTTGAAAAAGTGGCACCGAGTCGGTGCTTTTTTAA
GCTTGGCGTAACTAGATCTTGAGACAAATGGCAGTATTCATCCACAATTTTAAAAGAAAAGGGGGGATTG
GGGGGTACAGTGCAGGGGAAAGAATAGTAGACATAATAGCAACAGACATACAAACTAAAGAATTACAAAA
ACAAATTACAAAAATTCAAAATTTTCGGGTTTATTACAGGGACAGCAGAGATCCACTTTGGCGCCGGCTC
GAGGGGG
Features (pLannotate 1.2.2; 28 found; start..end, strand, type, name):
     18..36      +  CDS            small t antigen (fragment): SV40 (simian virus 40) small t antigen
     62..273     +  promoter       EF-1α core promoter: core promoter for human elongation factor EF-1α
    299..898     +  CDS            PuroR (fragment): puromycin N-acetyltransferase; pac from Streptomyces; confers resistance to puromycin
    914..1502    +  misc_feature   WPRE: woodchuck hepatitis virus posttranscriptional regulatory element
   1553..1572    +  misc_feature   cPPT/CTS (fragment): central polypurine tract and central termination sequence of HIV-1
   1574..1807    +  LTR            3' LTR (ΔU3): self-inactivating 3' long terminal repeat (LTR) from HIV-1
   1885..2006    +  polyA_signal   SV40 poly(A) signal: SV40 polyadenylation signal
   2046..2181    +  rep_origin     SV40 ori: SV40 origin of replication
   2202..2220    -  promoter       T7 promoter: promoter for bacteriophage T7 RNA polymerase
   2228..2383    +  CDS            lacZα (fragment): LacZα fragment of β-galactosidase; lacZ fragment
   2388..2816    +  rep_origin     f1 ori (sequence partly withheld): f1 bacteriophage origin of replication; arrow indicates direction of (+) strand synthesis
   2869..2973    +  promoter       AmpR promoter: bla
   2974..3834    +  CDS            AmpR: β-lactamase; bla; confers resistance to ampicillin, carbenicillin, and related antibiotics
   4005..4593    +  rep_origin     ori: high-copy-number ColE1/pMB1/pBR322/pUC origin of replication
   4776..4868    +  CDS            lacI (fragment): lac repressor; lacI; The lac repressor binds to the lac operator to inhibit transcription in E. coli. This inhibition can be relieved by adding lactose or isopropyl-β-D-thiogalactopyranoside (IPTG).
   4881..4902    +  protein_bind   CAP binding site: CAP binding activates transcription in the presence of cAMP. E. coli catabolite activator protein
   4917..4947    +  promoter       lac promoter: promoter for the E. coli lac operon
   4955..4971    +  protein_bind   lac operator: The lac repressor binds to the lac operator to inhibit transcription in E. coli. This inhibition can be relieved by adding lactose or isopropyl-β-D-thiogalactopyranoside (IPTG). lac repressor encoded by lacI
   5016..5034    +  promoter       T3 promoter: promoter for bacteriophage T3 RNA polymerase
   5062..5288    +  promoter       RSV promoter: Rous sarcoma virus enhancer/promoter
   5289..5469    +  LTR            5' LTR (truncated): truncated 5' long terminal repeat (LTR) from HIV-1
   5516..5641    +  misc_feature   HIV-1 Ψ: packaging signal of human immunodeficiency virus type 1
   5625..5988    +  CDS            HIV-1 gag (fragment): gag protein from human immunodeficiency virus 1; gag
   6134..6367    +  misc_feature   RRE: The Rev response element (RRE) of HIV-1 allows for Rev-dependent mRNA export from the nucleus to the cytoplasm.
   6744..6770    +  CDS            Rev (fragment): human immunodeficiency virus 1 (HIV-1) Rev protein; rev; enhances nuclear export of unspliced and incompletely spliced viral mRNAs
   6774..7014    +  promoter       U6 promoter: RNA polymerase III promoter for human U6 snRNA
   7044..7119    +  misc_RNA       gRNA scaffold: guide RNA scaffold for the Streptococcus pyogenes CRISPR/Cas9 system
   7175..7292    +  misc_feature   cPPT/CTS: central polypurine tract and central termination sequence of HIV-1
