[The description below was written by a language model from this plasmid's Addgene catalogue record and pLannotate feature annotations shown in this document.]
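Description:
Lenti-sgKmt2d-sg1 is a lentiviral guide RNA expression plasmid built on a pLKO backbone. It is propagated in E. coli at high copy through a ColE1/pUC-type origin with ampicillin selection (AmpR), and the backbone also carries an f1 origin, an SV40 origin and poly(A) signal, and remnants of a lac/lacZα cloning region flanked by T3 and T7 promoters. The viral portion has a third-generation, self-inactivating layout. An RSV promoter replaces the U3 region to drive a truncated HIV-1 5' LTR, followed by the Ψ packaging signal with a partial gag sequence, the Rev response element for Rev-dependent nuclear export of the genomic RNA, a cPPT/CTS element that aids nuclear import, and a ΔU3 3' LTR that inactivates LTR promoter activity after integration.

Between the LTRs sit two expression units. A human U6 RNA polymerase III promoter sits upstream of the Streptococcus pyogenes Cas9 guide RNA scaffold, with a short unannotated gap between them where a spacer would lie. An EF-1α core promoter then drives puromycin N-acetyltransferase, followed by a WPRE to enhance transcript expression, allowing puromycin selection of transduced mammalian cells. No Cas9 coding sequence is annotated, so the nuclease would have to be supplied separately.

The catalogue lists this entry as an empty backbone with no named insert, yet the plasmid name indicates a first guide against Kmt2d. The record does not state the spacer or confirm its target. The associated publication concerns CRISPR screening that identified KMT2D as a modulator of immune checkpoint blockade response, which is consistent with use for Kmt2d knockout.
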