Addgene plasmid #192166: Lenti-sgKmt2d-sg1
Purpose: (Empty Backbone) Lenti-sgKmt2d-sg1
Depositing lab: Sidi Chen. Depositing organization: Yale University. Publication: CRISPR-GEMM Pooled Mutagenic Screening Identifies KMT2D as a Major Modulator of Immune Checkpoint Blockade. Wang G, Chow RD, Zhu L, Bai Z, Ye L, Zhang F, Renauer PA, Dong MB, Dai X, Zhang X, Du Y, Cheng Y, Niu L, Chu Z, Kim K, Liao C, Clark P, Errami Y, Chen S. Cancer Discov. 2020 Dec;10(12):1912-1933. doi: 10.1158/2159-8290.CD-19-1448. Epub 2020 Sep 4. PubMed 32887696.
Backbone
  Vector backbone: pLKO
  Vector type: Lentiviral
Growth in bacteria
  Bacterial resistance: Ampicillin, 100 μg/mL
  Growth temperature: 37°C
  Growth strain: NEB Stable
  Copy number: High Copy
Gene/Insert
  Gene/Insert name: None
  Mutation: NA
Terms and licenses: Academic/Nonprofit Terms; Industry Terms: Not Available to Industry
How to cite: Lenti-sgKmt2d-sg1 was a gift from Sidi Chen (Addgene plasmid # 192166 ; http://n2t.net/addgene:192166 ; RRID:Addgene_192166)
